>Addgene plasmid #136144 | [pSK122] pETDuet GST-p18(delta5) | addgene full sequence | sequence record 273228 | Addgene NGS Result
GGGGAATTGTGAGCGGATAACAATTCCCCTCTAGAAATAATTTTGTTTAACTTTAAGAAGGAGATATACC
ATGGGCAGCAACACTAGTAGCAATATGTCCCCTATACTAGGTTATTGGAAAATTAAGGGCCTTGTGCAAC
CCACTCGACTTCTTTTGGAATATCTTGAAGAAAAATATGAAGAGCATTTGTATGAGCGCGATGAAGGTGA
TAAATGGCGAAACAAAAAGTTTGAATTGGGTTTGGAGTTTCCCAATCTTCCTTATTATATTGATGGTGAT
GTTAAATTAACACAGTCTATGGCCATCATACGTTATATAGCTGACAAGCACAACATGTTGGGTGGTTGTC
CAAAAGAGCGTGCAGAGATTTCAATGCTTGAAGGAGCGGTTTTGGATATTAGATACGGTGTTTCGAGAAT
TGCATATAGTAAAGACTTTGAAACTCTCAAAGTTGATTTTCTTAGCAAGCTACCTGAAATGCTGAAAATG
TTCGAAGATCGTTTATGTCATAAAACATATTTAAATGGTGATCATGTAACCCATCCTGACTTCATGTTGT
ATGACGCTCTTGATGTTGTTTTATACATGGACCCAATGTGCCTGGATGCGTTCCCAAAATTAGTTTGTTT
TAAAAAACGTATTGAAGCTATCCCACAAATTGATAAGTACTTGAAATCCAGCAAGTATATAGCATGGCCT
TTGCAGGGCTGGCAAGCCACGTTTGGTGGTGGCGACCATCCTCCAAAATCGGATCTGGTTCCGCGTGGAT
CCCCGAATTCGAGCAGCGAGAACGAGGACTCGGACCAGGACCGAGAGGAGCGGAAGCTGCTGCTGGACCC
TAGCAGCCCCCCTACCAAAGCTCTCAATGGAGCCGAGCCCAACTACCACAGCCTGCCTTCCGCTCGCACT
GATGAGCAGGCCCTGCTCTCTTCCATCCTTGCCAAGACAGCCAGCAACATCATTGATGTGTCTGCTGCAG
ACTCACAGGGCATGGAGCAGCATGAGTACATGGACCGTGCCAGGCAGTACAGCACCCGCTTGGCTGTGCT
GAGCAGCAGCCTGACCCATTGGAAGAAGCTGCCACCGCTGCCGTCTCTTACCAGCCAGCCCCACCAAGTG
CTGGCCAGTGAGCCCATCCCGTTCTCTGATTTGCAGCAGGTCTCCAGGATAGCTGCTTATGCCTACAGTG
CACTTTCTCAGATCCGTGTGGACGCAAAAGAGGAGCTGGTTGTACAGTTTGGGATCCCATGACTCGAGCG
GCCGCATAATGCTTAAGTCGAACAGAAAGTAATCGTATTGTACACGGCCGCATAATCGAAATTAATACGA
CTCACTATAGGGGAATTGTGAGCGGATAACAATTCCCCATCTTAGTATATTAGTTAAGTATAAGAAGGAG
ATATACATATGGCAGATCTCAATTGGATATCGGCCGGCCACGCGATCGCTGACGTCGGTACCCTCGAGTC
TGGTAAAGAAACCGCTGCTGCGAAATTTGAACGCCAGCACATGGACTCGTCTACTAGCGCAGCTTAATTA
ACCTAGGCTGCTGCCACCGCTGAGCAATAACTAGCATAACCCCTTGGGGCCTCTAAACGGGTCTTGAGGG
GTTTTTTGCTGAAAGGAGGAACTATATCCGGATTGGCGAATGGG
[124 nt withheld, positions 1655-1778]
C
[91 nt withheld, positions 1780-1870]
A
[49 nt withheld, positions 1872-1920]
CCTTTGACGTTGGAGTCCACGTTCTTT
[37 nt withheld, positions 1948-1984]
ACCCTATCTCGGTCTATTCTTTTGATTTATAAGGGATTTTGCCGATTTCGGCCTATTGGTTAAAAAATGA
GCTGATTTAACAAAAATTTAACGCGAATTTTAACAAAATATTAACGTTTACAATTTCTGGCGGCACGATG
GCATGAGATTATCAAAAAGGATCTTCACCTAGATCCTTTTAAATTAAAAATGAAGTTTTAAATCAATCTA
AAGTATATATGAGTAAACTTGGTCTGACAGTTACCAATGCTTAATCAGTGAGGCACCTATCTCAGCGATC
TGTCTATTTCGTTCATCCATAGTTGCCTGACTCCCCGTCGTGTAGATAACTACGATACGGGAGGGCTTAC
CATCTGGCCCCAGTGCTGCAATGATACCGCGAGACCCACGCTCACCGGCTCCAGATTTATCAGCAATAAA
CCAGCCAGCCGGAAGGGCCGAGCGCAGAAGTGGTCCTGCAACTTTATCCGCCTCCATCCAGTCTATTAAT
TGTTGCCGGGAAGCTAGAGTAAGTAGTTCGCCAGTTAATAGTTTGCGCAACGTTGTTGCCATTGCTACAG
GCATCGTGGTGTCACGCTCGTCGTTTGGTATGGCTTCATTCAGCTCCGGTTCCCAACGATCAAGGCGAGT
TACATGATCCCCCATGTTGTGCAAAAAAGCGGTTAGCTCCTTCGGTCCTCCGATCGTTGTCAGAAGTAAG
TTGGCCGCAGTGTTATCACTCATGGTTATGGCAGCACTGCATAATTCTCTTACTGTCATGCCATCCGTAA
GATGCTTTTCTGTGACTGGTGAGTACTCAACCAAGTCATTCTGAGAATAGTGTATGCGGCGACCGAGTTG
CTCTTGCCCGGCGTCAATACGGGATAATACCGCGCCACATAGCAGAACTTTAAAAGTGCTCATCATTGGA
AAACGTTCTTCGGGGCGAAAACTCTCAAGGATCTTACCGCTGTTGAGATCCAGTTCGATGTAACCCACTC
GTGCACCCAACTGATCTTCAGCATCTTTTACTTTCACCAGCGTTTCTGGGTGAGCAAAAACAGGAAGGCA
AAATGCCGCAAAAAAGGGAATAAGGGCGACACGGAAATGTTGAATACTCATACTCTTCCTTTTTCAATCA
TGATTGAAGCATTTATCAGGGTTATTGTCTCATGAGCGGATACATATTTGAATGTATTTAGAAAAATAAA
CAAATAGGTCATGACCAAAATCCCTTAACGTGAGTTTTCGTTCCACTGAGCGTCAGACCCCGTAGAAAAG
ATCAAAGGATCTTCTTGAGATCCTTTTTTTCTGCGCGTAATCTGCTGCTTGCAAACAAAAAAACCACCGC
TACCAGCGGTGGTTTGTTTGCCGGATCAAGAGCTACCAACTCTTTTTCCGAAGGTAACTGGCTTCAGCAG
AGCGCAGATACCAAATACTGTCCTTCTAGTGTAGCCGTAGTTAGGCCACCACTTCAAGAACTCTGTAGCA
CCGCCTACATACCTCGCTCTGCTAATCCTGTTACCAGTGGCTGCTGCCAGTGGCGATAAGTCGTGTCTTA
CCGGGTTGGACTCAAGACGATAGTTACCGGATAAGGCGCAGCGGTCGGGCTGAACGGGGGGTTCGTGCAC
ACAGCCCAGCTTGGAGCGAACGACCTACACCGAACTGAGATACCTACAGCGTGAGCTATGAGAAAGCGCC
ACGCTTCCCGAAGGGAGAAAGGCGGACAGGTATCCGGTAAGCGGCAGGGTCGGAACAGGAGAGCGCACGA
GGGAGCTTCCAGGGGGAAACGCCTGGTATCTTTATAGTCCTGTCGGGTTTCGCCACCTCTGACTTGAGCG
TCGATTTTTGTGATGCTCGTCAGGGGGGCGGAGCCTATGGAAAAACGCCAGCAACGCGGCCTTTTTACGG
TTCCTGGCCTTTTGCTGGCCTTTTGCTCACATGTTCTTTCCTGCGTTATCCCCTGATTCTGTGGATAACC
GTATTACCGCCTTTGAGTGAGCTGATACCGCTCGCCGCAGCCGAACGACCGAGCGCAGCGAGTCAGTGAG
CGAGGAAGCGGAAGAGCGCCTGATGCGGTATTTTCTCCTTACGCATCTGTGCGGTATTTCACACCGCAAT
GGTGCACTCTCAGTACAATCTGCTCTGATGCCGCATAGTTAAGCCAGTATACACTCCGCTATCGCTACGT
GACTGGGTCATGGCTGCGCCCCGACACCCGCCAACACCCGCTGACGCGCCCTGACGGGCTTGTCTGCTCC
CGGCATCCGCTTACAGACAAGCTGTGACCGTCTCCGGGAGCTGCATGTGTCAGAGGTTTTCACCGTCATC
ACCGAAACGCGCGAGGCAGCTGCGGTAAAGCTCATCAGCGTGGTCGTGAAGCGATTCACAGATGTCTGCC
TGTTCATCCGCGTCCAGCTCGTTGAGTTTCTCCAGAAGCGTTAATGTCTGGCTTCTGATAAAGCGGGCCA
TGTTAAGGGCGGTTTTTTCCTGTTTGGTCACTGATGCCTCCGTGTAAGGGGGATTTCTGTTCATGGGGGT
AATGATACCGATGAAACGAGAGAGGATGCTCACGATACGGGTTACTGATGATGAACATGCCCGGTTACTG
GAACGTTGTGAGGGTAAACAACTGGCGGTATGGATGCGGCGGGACCAGAGAAAAATCACTCAGGGTCAAT
GCCAGCGCTTCGTTAATACAGATGTAGGTGTTCCACAGGGTAGCCAGCAGCATCCTGCGATGCAGATCCG
GAACATAATGGTGCAGGGCGCTGACTTCCGCGTTTCCAGACTTTACGAAACACGGAAACCGAAGACCATT
CATGTTGTTGCTCAGGTCGCAGACGTTTTGCAGCAGCAGTCGCTTCACGTTCGCTCGCGTATCGGTGATT
CATTCTGCTAACCAGTAAGGCAACCCCGCCAGCCTAGCCGGGTCCTCAACGACAGGAGCACGATCATGCT
AGTCATGCCCCGCGCCCACCGGAAGGAGCTGACTGGGTTGAAGGCTCTCAAGGGCATCGGTCGAGATCCC
GGTGCCTAATGAGTGAGCTAACTTACATTAATTGCGTTGCGCTCACTGCCCGCTTTCCAGTCGGGAAACC
TGTCGTGCCAGCTGCATTAATGAATCGGCCAACGCGCGGGGAGAGGCGGTTTGCGTATTGGGCGCCAGGG
TGGTTTTTCTTTTCACCAGTGAGACGGGCAACAGCTGATTGCCCTTCACCGCCTGGCCCTGAGAGAGTTG
CAGCAAGCGGTCCACGCTGGTTTGCCCCAGCAGGCGAAAATCCTGTTTGATGGTGGTTAACGGCGGGATA
TAACATGAGCTGTCTTCGGTATCGTCGTATCCCACTACCGAGATGTCCGCACCAACGCGCAGCCCGGACT
CGGTAATGGCGCGCATTGCGCCCAGCGCCATCTGATCGTTGGCAACCAGCATCGCAGTGGGAACGATGCC
CTCATTCAGCATTTGCATGGTTTGTTGAAAACCGGACATGGCACTCCAGTCGCCTTCCCGTTCCGCTATC
GGCTGAATTTGATTGCGAGTGAGATATTTATGCCAGCCAGCCAGACGCAGACGCGCCGAGACAGAACTTA
ATGGGCCCGCTAACAGCGCGATTTGCTGGTGACCCAATGCGACCAGATGCTCCACGCCCAGTCGCGTACC
GTCTTCATGGGAGAAAATAATACTGTTGATGGGTGTCTGGTCAGAGACATCAAGAAATAACGCCGGAACA
TTAGTGCAGGCAGCTTCCACAGCAATGGCATCCTGGTCATCCAGCGGATAGTTAATGATCAGCCCACTGA
CGCGTTGCGCGAGAAGATTGTGCACCGCCGCTTTACAGGCTTCGACGCCGCTTCGTTCTACCATCGACAC
CACCACGCTGGCACCCAGTTGATCGGCGCGAGATTTAATCGCCGCGACAATTTGCGACGGCGCGTGCAGG
GCCAGACTGGAGGTGGCAACGCCAATCAGCAACGACTGTTTGCCCGCCAGTTGTTGTGCCACGCGGTTGG
GAATGTAATTCAGCTCCGCCATCGCCGCTTCCACTTTTTCCCGCGTTTTCGCAGAAACGTGGCTGGCCTG
GTTCACCACGCGGGAAACGGTCTGATAAGAGACACCGGCATACTCTGCGACATCGTATAACGTTACTGGT
TTCACATTCACCACCCTGAATTGACTCTCTTCCGGGCGCTATCATGCCATACCGCGAAAGGTTTTGCGCC
ATTCGATGGTGTCCGGGATCTCGACGCTCTCCCTTATGCGACTCCTGCATTAGGAAGCAGCCCAGTAGTA
GGTTGAGGCCGTTGAGCACCGCCGCCGCAAGGAATGGTGCATGCAAGGAGATGGCGCCCAACAGTCCCCC
GGCCACGGGGCCTGCCACCATACCCACGCCGAAACAAGCGCTCATGAGCCCGAAGTGGCGAGCCCGATCT
TCCCCATCGGTGATGTCGGCGATATAGGCGCCAGCAACCGCACCTGTGGCGCCGGTGATGCCGGCCACGA
TGCGTCCGGCGTAGAGGATCGAGATCGATCTCGATCCCGCGAAATTAATACGACTCACTATA
Features (pLannotate 1.2.2; 22 found; start..end, strand, type, name):
      3..27      +  protein_bind   lac operator: The lac repressor binds to the lac operator to inhibit transcription in E. coli. This inhibition can be relieved by adding lactose or isopropyl-β-D-thiogalactopyranoside (IPTG). lac repressor encoded by lacI
     42..64      +  RBS            RBS: efficient ribosome binding site from bacteriophage T7 gene 10 (Olins and Rangwala, 1989)
     95..748     +  CDS            GST26_SCHJA: Experimental evidence at protein level: Swiss-Prot protein existence level 1. GST isoenzymes appear to play a central role in the parasite detoxification system. Other functions are also suspected including a role in increasing the solubility of haematin in the parasite gut. From Schistosoma japonicum (Blood fluke).
    782..1249    +  CDS            LAMTOR1: LTOR1_HUMAN - Also known as C11orf59, PDRO. Experimental evidence at protein level: Swiss-Prot protein existence level 1. As part of the Ragulator complex it is involved in amino acid sensing and activation of mTORC1, a signaling complex promoting cell growth in response to growth factors, energy levels, and amino acids. Activated by amino acids through a mechanism involving the lysosomal V- ATPase, the Ragulator functions as a guanine nucleotide exchange factor activating the small GTPases Rag. Activated Ragulator and Rag GTPases function as a scaffold recruiting mTORC1 to lysosomes where it
   1323..1341    +  promoter       T7 promoter: promoter for bacteriophage T7 RNA polymerase
   1342..1366    +  protein_bind   lac operator: The lac repressor binds to the lac operator to inhibit transcription in E. coli. This inhibition can be relieved by adding lactose or isopropyl-β-D-thiogalactopyranoside (IPTG). lac repressor encoded by lacI
   1475..1516    +  CDS            S-Tag (fragment): affinity and epitope tag derived from pancreatic ribonuclease A
   1546..1563    +  CDS            SET1 (fragment): solubility-enhancement tag derived from T7 phage gene 10B
   1571..1618    +  terminator     T7 terminator: transcription terminator for bacteriophage T7 RNA polymerase
   1655..2110    +  rep_origin     f1 ori (sequence partly withheld): f1 bacteriophage origin of replication; arrow indicates direction of (+) strand synthesis
   2225..3085    -  CDS            AmpR: β-lactamase; bla; confers resistance to ampicillin, carbenicillin, and related antibiotics
   3086..3178    -  promoter       AmpR promoter: bla
   3259..3847    +  rep_origin     ori: high-copy-number ColE1/pMB1/pBR322/pUC origin of replication
   4033..4172    -  misc_feature   bom: basis of mobility region from pBR322
   4274..4465    -  CDS            rop: Rop protein, which maintains plasmids at low copy number; rop
   4482..4862    +  CDS            YPB1_ECOLX: Protein predicted: Swiss-Prot protein existence level 4. From Escherichia coli.
   4924..4988    -  CDS            TcR (fragment): tetracycline efflux protein; tet; confers resistance to tetracycline
   5003..5024    -  protein_bind   CAP binding site: CAP binding activates transcription in the presence of cAMP. E. coli catabolite activator protein
   5037..6119    -  CDS            lacI: lac repressor; lacI; The lac repressor binds to the lac operator to inhibit transcription in E. coli. This inhibition can be relieved by adding lactose or isopropyl-β-D-thiogalactopyranoside (IPTG).
   6120..6197    -  promoter       lacI promoter: lacI
   6205..6484    -  CDS            TcR (fragment): tetracycline efflux protein; tet; confers resistance to tetracycline
   6510..2       +  promoter       T7 promoter (across the origin): promoter for bacteriophage T7 RNA polymerase
