[The description below was written by a language model from this plasmid's Addgene catalogue record and pLannotate feature annotations shown in this document.]
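Description:
[pSK122] pETDuet GST-p18(delta5) is a bacterial expression plasmid built on the pETDuet backbone for producing human p18 (LAMTOR1, a subunit of the Ragulator complex) as an N-terminal glutathione S-transferase fusion in E. coli. The 6.5 kb plasmid carries a ColE1/pBR322-type origin together with the bom and rop elements, an f1 phage origin, and a β-lactamase gene for ampicillin selection. The catalogue lists it as high copy, although the annotated rop gene is normally associated with copy-number restraint. A lacI cassette on the backbone supplies lac repressor. Short tetracycline-resistance fragments are backbone remnants rather than functional markers.

The payload sits in the first of the two pETDuet expression units. A T7 promoter (spanning the sequence origin) with an adjacent lac operator and the T7 gene 10 ribosome binding site drives the Schistosoma japonicum GST coding sequence, followed after a short linker by the LAMTOR1 open reading frame. Transcription therefore depends on a host supplying T7 RNA polymerase and is induced by IPTG, which relieves lac repressor binding. The "delta5" in the name suggests a small deletion in p18, but the record does not define it. The second T7 promoter/lac operator unit appears to be empty, with only the vector's S-tag region and the T7 terminator downstream.

The stated purpose is bacterial expression of GST-p18. The GST moiety allows glutathione-affinity purification or pull-down. The associated publication concerns how Ragulator and SLC38A9 activate the Rag GTPases, consistent with use in biochemical studies of that pathway.
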