Addgene plasmid #136144: [pSK122] pETDuet GST-p18(delta5)
Purpose: bacterial expression of GST-p18
Depositing lab: David Sabatini & Kuang Shen. Depositing organization: Whitehead Institute for Biomedical Research. Publication: Ragulator and SLC38A9 activate the Rag GTPases through noncanonical GEF mechanisms. Shen K, Sabatini DM. Proc Natl Acad Sci U S A. 2018 Sep 18;115(38):9545-9550. doi: 10.1073/pnas.1811727115. Epub 2018 Sep 4. PubMed 30181260.
Backbone
  Vector backbone: pETDuet
  Vector type: Bacterial Expression
Growth in bacteria
  Bacterial resistance: Ampicillin, 100 μg/mL
  Growth temperature: 37°C
  Growth strain: DH5alpha
  Copy number: High Copy
Gene/Insert
  Gene/Insert name: GST-p18
  Species: H. sapiens (human)
  Tag / fusion protein: GST (N terminal on backbone)
  Cloning method: Restriction Enzyme; 5′ cloning site unknown (unknown if destroyed); 3′ cloning site unknown (unknown if destroyed)
Terms and licenses: Academic/Nonprofit Terms; Industry Terms: Not Available to Industry
How to cite: [pSK122] pETDuet GST-p18(delta5) was a gift from David Sabatini & Kuang Shen (Addgene plasmid # 136144 ; http://n2t.net/addgene:136144 ; RRID:Addgene_136144)
