>Addgene plasmid #136144 | [pSK122] pETDuet GST-p18(delta5) | depositor partial sequence | sequence record 262727 | ORF
TATAGGGGAATTGTGAGCGGATAACAATTCCCCTCTAGAAATAATTTTGTTTAACTTTAAGAAGGAGATA
TACCATGGGCAGCAACACTAGTAGCAATATGTCCCCTATACTAGGTTATTGGAAAATTAAGGGCCTTGTG
CAACCCACTCGACTTCTTTTGGAATATCTTGAAGAAAAATATGAAGAGCATTTGTATGAGCGCGATGAAG
GTGATAAATGGCGAAACAAAAAGTTTGAATTGGGTTTGGAGTTTCCCAATCTTCCTTATTATATTGATGG
TGATGTTAAATTAACACAGTCTATGGCCATCATACGTTATATAGCTGACAAGCACAACATGTTGGGTGGT
TGTCCAAAAGAGCGTGCAGAGATTTCAATGCTTGAAGGAGCGGTTTTGGATATTAGATACGGTGTTTCGA
GAATTGCATATAGTAAAGACTTTGAAACTCTCAAAGTTGATTTTCTTAGCAAGCTACCTGAAATGCTGAA
AATGTTCGAAGATCGTTTATGTCATAAAACATATTTAAATGGTGATCATGTAACCCATCCTGACTTCATG
TTGTATGACGCTCTTGATGTTGTTTTATACATGGACCCAATGTGCCTGGATGCGTTCCCAAAATTAGTTT
GTTTTAAAAAACGTATTGAAGCTATCCCACAAATTGATAAGTACTTGAAATCCAGCAAGTATATAGCATG
GCCTTTGCAGGGCTGGCAAGCCACGTTTGGTGGTGGCGACCATCCTCCAAAATCGGATCTGGTTCCGCGT
GGATCCCCGAATTCGAGCAGCGAGAACGAGGACTCGGACCAGGACCGAGAGGAGCGGAAGCTGCTGCTGG
ACCCTAGCAGCCCCCCTACCAAAGCTCTCAATGGAGCCGAGCCCAACTACCACAGCCTGCCTTCCGCTCG
CACTGATGAGCAGGCCCTGCTCTCTTCCATCCTTGCCAAGACAGCCAGCAACATCATTGATGTGTCTGCT
GCAGACTCACAGGGCATGGAGCAGCATGAGTACATGGACCGTGCCAGGCAGTACAGCACCCGCTTGGCTG
TGCTGAGCAGCAGCCTGACCCATTGGAAGAAGCTGCCACCGCTGCCGTCTCTTACCAGCCAGCCCCACCA
AGTGCTGGCCAGTGAGCCCATCCCGTTCTCTGATTTGCAGCAGGTCTCCAGGATAGCTGCTTATGCCTAC
AGTGCACTTTCTCAGATCCGTGTGGACGCAAAAGAGGAGCTGGTTGTACAGTTTGGGATCCCATGACTCG
AGCGGCCGCATAATGCTTAAGTCGAACAGAAAGTAATCGTATTGTACACGGCCGCATAATCGAAATTAAT
ACGACTCACTATAGGGGAATTGTGAGCGGATAACAATTCCCCATCTTAGTATATTAGTTAAGTATAAGAA
GGAGATATACATATGGCAGATCTCAATTGGATATCGGCCGGCCACGCGATCGCTGACGTCGGTACCCTCG
AGTCTGGTAAAGAAACCGCTGCTGCGAAATTTGAACGCCAGCACATGGACTCGTCTACTAGCGCAGCTTA
ATTAACCTAGGCTGCTGCCACCGCTGAGCA
